>Addgene plasmid #224354 | peGFP NOVA2 op | addgene full sequence | sequence record 443191 | Addgene NGS Result
GACGGATCGGGAGATCTCCCGATCCCCTATGGTGCACTCTCAGTACAATCTGCTCTGATGCCGCATAGTT
AAGCCAGTATCTGCTCCCTGCTTGTGTGTTGGAGGTCGCTGAGTAGTGCGCGAGCAAAATTTAAGCTACA
ACAAGGCAAGGCTTGACCGACAATTGCATGAAGAATCTGCTTAGGGTTAGGCGTTTTGCGCTGCTTCGCG
ATGTACGGGCCAGATATACGCGTTGACATTGATTATTGACTAGTTATTAATAGTAATCAATTACGGGGTC
ATTAGTTCATAGCCCATATATGGAGTTCCGCGTTACATAACTTACGGTAAATGGCCCGCCTGGCTGACCG
CCCAACGACCCCCGCCCATTGACGTCAATAATGACGTATGTTCCCATAGTAACGCCAATAGGGACTTTCC
ATTGACGTCAATGGGTGGAGTATTTACGGTAAACTGCCCACTTGGCAGTACATCAAGTGTATCATATGCC
AAGTACGCCCCCTATTGACGTCAATGACGGTAAATGGCCCGCCTGGCATTATGCCCAGTACATGACCTTA
TGGGACTTTCCTACTTGGCAGTACATCTACGTATTAGTCATCGCTATTACCATGGTGATGCGGTTTTGGC
AGTACATCAATGGGCGTGGATAGCGGTTTGACTCACGGGGATTTCCAAGTCTCCACCCCATTGACGTCAA
TGGGAGTTTGTTTTGGCACCAAAATCAACGGGACTTTCCAAAATGTCGTAACAACTCCGCCCCATTGACG
CAAATGGGCGGTAGGCGTGTACGGTGGGAGGTCTATATAAGCAGAGCTCTCTGGCTAACTAGAGAACCCA
CTGCTTACTGGCTTATCGAAATTAATACGACTCACTATAGGGAGACCCAAGCTGGCTAGCCACCATGGTG
AGCAAGGGCGAGGAGCTGTTCACCGGGGTGGTGCCCATCCTGGTCGAGCTGGACGGCGACGTAAACGGCC
ACAAGTTCAGCGTGTCCGGCGAGGGCGAGGGCGATGCCACCTACGGCAAGCTGACCCTGAAGTTCATCTG
CACCACCGGCAAGCTGCCCGTGCCCTGGCCCACCCTCGTGACCACCCTGACCTACGGCGTGCAGTGCTTC
AGCCGCTACCCCGACCACATGAAGCAGCACGACTTCTTCAAGTCCGCCATGCCCGAAGGCTACGTCCAGG
AGCGCACCATCTTCTTCAAGGACGACGGCAACTACAAGACCCGCGCCGAGGTGAAGTTCGAGGGCGACAC
CCTGGTGAACCGCATCGAGCTGAAGGGCATCGACTTCAAGGAGGACGGCAACATCCTGGGGCACAAGCTG
GAGTACAACTACAACAGCCACAACGTCTATATCATGGCCGACAAGCAGAAGAACGGCATCAAGGTGAACT
TCAAGATCCGCCACAACATCGAGGACGGCAGCGTGCAGCTCGCCGACCACTACCAGCAGAACACCCCCAT
CGGCGACGGCCCCGTGCTGCTGCCCGACAACCACTACCTGAGCACCCAGTCCGCCCTGAGCAAAGACCCC
AACGAGAAGCGCGATCACATGGTCCTGCTGGAGTTCGTGACCGCCGCCGGGATCACTCTCGGCATGGACG
AGCTGTACAAGCTTGCCACCATGGAGCCCGAGGCCCCTGATTCACGGAAACGCCCACTGGAAACACCCCC
TGAGGTCGTCTGCACTAAAAGGTCAAATACTGGAGAAGAGGGCGAATACTTCCTGAAGGTGCTGATCCCT
TCATATGCCGCTGGGAGCATCATTGGAAAGGGCGGGCAGACCATCGTGCAGCTGCAGAAGGAGACAGGCG
CCACCATCAAGCTGAGTAAGTCAAAAGACTTCTACCCCGGGACCACAGAGCGAGTGTGCCTGGTCCAGGG
AACCGCTGAAGCACTGAACGCCGTGCACAGCTTTATCGCTGAGAAGGTCAGAGAAATTCCCCAGGCCATG
ACAAAACCTGAGGTGGTCAACATCCTGCAGCCACAGACTACCATGAATCCCGATCGGGCTAAGCAGGCAA
AACTGATTGTGCCCAACTCCACCGCCGGCCTGATCATTGGGAAGGGAGGCGCTACAGTGAAAGCAGTCAT
GGAACAGAGTGGCGCCTGGGTGCAGCTGTCACAGAAGCCCGAGGGGATCAATCTGCAGGAACGAGTGGTC
ACCGTGAGCGGAGAGCCTGAACAGGTGCATAAGGCCGTGAGCGCCATCGTGCAGAAAGTCCAGGAGGACC
CACAGAGCTCCTCTTGTCTGAACATTTCCTACGCAAATGTGGCCGGACCCGTCGCCAACTCTAATCCTAC
AGGCAGCCCATATGCTTCCCCAGCAGATGTGCTGCCTGCAGCAGCTGCAGCATCCGCTGCAGCAGCTTCT
GGACTGCTGGGACCAGCAGGGCTGGCTGGAGTGGGAGCCTTCCCTGCAGCCCTGCCAGCTTTTTCTGGAA
CAGACCTGCTGGCCATCAGTACTGCTCTGAACACCCTGGCCAGCTACGGCTATAACACTAATTCCCTGGG
ACTGGGCCTGAACAGCGCCGCAGCAAGTGGCGTGCTGGCTGCAGTCGCAGCTGGAGCAAACCCAGCAGCA
GCTGCAGCCGCTAATCTGCTGGCATCCTACGCAGGAGAGGCAGGAGCTGGACCTGCAGGGGGAGCAGCCC
CCCCTCCACCCCCTCCACCCGGAGCACTGGGCTCTTTCGCTCTGGCTGCAGCCGCTAATGGCTATCTGGG
AGCAGGAGCAGGAGGAGGAGCAGGAGGGGGAGGCGGGCCACTGGTGGCAGCCGCTGCAGCAGCTGGAGCA
GCAGGAGGCTTTCTGACCGCAGAGAAGCTGGCTGCAGAAAGCGCCAAAGAGCTGGTGGAAATCGCCGTCC
CCGAGAACCTGGTGGGAGCCATTCTGGGCAAGGGGGGAAAAACACTGGTCGAGTACCAGGAACTGACTGG
GGCCAGGATCCAGATTAGTAAGAAAGGGGAATTTCTGCCTGGAACTCGCAATCGGAGAGTGACAATCACT
GGCAGCCCAGCAGCTACCCAGGCAGCACAGTATCTGATTTCACAGAGAGTCACATACGAACAGGGCGTGC
GGGCAAGCAATCCCCAGAAGGTCGGCTGAGAATTCTGCAGATATCCAGCACAGTGGCGGCCGCTCGAGTC
TAGAGGGCCCGTTTAAACCCGCTGATCAGCCTCGACTGTGCCTTCTAGTTGCCAGCCATCTGTTGTTTGC
CCCTCCCCCGTGCCTTCCTTGACCCTGGAAGGTGCCACTCCCACTGTCCTTTCCTAATAAAATGAGGAAA
TTGCATCGCATTGTCTGAGTAGGTGTCATTCTATTCTGGGGGGTGGGGTGGGGCAGGACAGCAAGGGGGA
GGATTGGGAAGACAATAGCAGGCATGCTGGGGATGCGGTGGGCTCTATGGCTTCTGAGGCGGAAAGAACC
AGCTGGGGCTCTAGGGGGTATCCCC
[124 nt withheld, positions 3456-3579]
C
[91 nt withheld, positions 3581-3671]
A
[49 nt withheld, positions 3673-3721]
CCTTTGACGTTGGAGTCCACGTTCTTT
[37 nt withheld, positions 3749-3785]
ACCCTATCTCGGTCTATTCTTTTGATTTATAAGGGATTTTGCCGATTTCGGCCTATTGGTTAAAAAATGA
GCTGATTTAACAAAAATTTAACGCGAATTAATTCTGTGGAATGTGTGTCAGTTAGGGTGTGGAAAGTCCC
CAGGCTCCCCAGCAGGCAGAAGTATGCAAAGCATGCATCTCAATTAGTCAGCAACCAGGTGTGGAAAGTC
CCCAGGCTCCCCAGCAGGCAGAAGTATGCAAAGCATGCATCTCAATTAGTCAGCAACCATAGTCCCGCCC
CTAACTCCGCCCATCCCGCCCCTAACTCCGCCCAGTTCCGCCCATTCTCCGCCCCATGGCTGACTAATTT
TTTTTATTTATGCAGAGGCCGAGGCCGCCTCTGCCTCTGAGCTATTCCAGAAGTAGTGAGGAGGCTTTTT
TGGAGGCCTAGGCTTTTGCAAAAAGCTCCCGGGAGCTTGTATATCCATTTTCGGATCTGATCAAGAGACA
GGATGAGGATCGTTTCGCATGATTGAACAAGATGGATTGCACGCAGGTTCTCCGGCCGCTTGGGTGGAGA
GGCTATTCGGCTATGACTGGGCACAACAGACAATCGGCTGCTCTGATGCCGCCGTGTTCCGGCTGTCAGC
GCAGGGGCGCCCGGTTCTTTTTGTCAAGACCGACCTGTCCGGTGCCCTGAATGAACTGCAGGACGAGGCA
GCGCGGCTATCGTGGCTGGCCACGACGGGCGTTCCTTGCGCAGCTGTGCTCGACGTTGTCACTGAAGCGG
GAAGGGACTGGCTGCTATTGGGCGAAGTGCCGGGGCAGGATCTCCTGTCATCTCACCTTGCTCCTGCCGA
GAAAGTATCCATCATGGCTGATGCAATGCGGCGGCTGCATACGCTTGATCCGGCTACCTGCCCATTCGAC
CACCAAGCGAAACATCGCATCGAGCGAGCACGTACTCGGATGGAAGCCGGTCTTGTCGATCAGGATGATC
TGGACGAAGAGCATCAGGGGCTCGCGCCAGCCGAACTGTTCGCCAGGCTCAAGGCGCGCATGCCCGACGG
CGAGGATCTCGTCGTGACCCATGGCGATGCCTGCTTGCCGAATATCATGGTGGAAAATGGCCGCTTTTCT
GGATTCATCGACTGTGGCCGGCTGGGTGTGGCGGACCGCTATCAGGACATAGCGTTGGCTACCCGTGATA
TTGCTGAAGAGCTTGGCGGCGAATGGGCTGACCGCTTCCTCGTGCTTTACGGTATCGCCGCTCCCGATTC
GCAGCGCATCGCCTTCTATCGCCTTCTTGACGAGTTCTTCTGAGCGGGACTCTGGGGTTCGAAATGACCG
ACCAAGCGACGCCCAACCTGCCATCACGAGATTTCGATTCCACCGCCGCCTTCTATGAAAGGTTGGGCTT
CGGAATCGTTTTCCGGGACGCCGGCTGGATGATCCTCCAGCGCGGGGATCTCATGCTGGAGTTCTTCGCC
CACCCCAACTTGTTTATTGCAGCTTATAATGGTTACAAATAAAGCAATAGCATCACAAATTTCACAAATA
AAGCATTTTTTTCACTGCATTCTAGTTGTGGTTTGTCCAAACTCATCAATGTATCTTATCATGTCTGTAT
ACCGTCGACCTCTAGCTAGAGCTTGGCGTAATCATGGTCATAGCTGTTTCCTGTGTGAAATTGTTATCCG
CTCACAATTCCACACAACATACGAGCCGGAAGCATAAAGTGTAAAGCCTGGGGTGCCTAATGAGTGAGCT
AACTCACATTAATTGCGTTGCGCTCACTGCCCGCTTTCCAGTCGGGAAACCTGTCGTGCCAGCTGCATTA
ATGAATCGGCCAACGCGCGGGGAGAGGCGGTTTGCGTATTGGGCGCTCTTCCGCTTCCTCGCTCACTGAC
TCGCTGCGCTCGGTCGTTCGGCTGCGGCGAGCGGTATCAGCTCACTCAAAGGCGGTAATACGGTTATCCA
CAGAATCAGGGGATAACGCAGGAAAGAACATGTGAGCAAAAGGCCAGCAAAAGGCCAGGAACCGTAAAAA
GGCCGCGTTGCTGGCGTTTTTCCATAGGCTCCGCCCCCCTGACGAGCATCACAAAAATCGACGCTCAAGT
CAGAGGTGGCGAAACCCGACAGGACTATAAAGATACCAGGCGTTTCCCCCTGGAAGCTCCCTCGTGCGCT
CTCCTGTTCCGACCCTGCCGCTTACCGGATACCTGTCCGCCTTTCTCCCTTCGGGAAGCGTGGCGCTTTC
TCATAGCTCACGCTGTAGGTATCTCAGTTCGGTGTAGGTCGTTCGCTCCAAGCTGGGCTGTGTGCACGAA
CCCCCCGTTCAGCCCGACCGCTGCGCCTTATCCGGTAACTATCGTCTTGAGTCCAACCCGGTAAGACACG
ACTTATCGCCACTGGCAGCAGCCACTGGTAACAGGATTAGCAGAGCGAGGTATGTAGGCGGTGCTACAGA
GTTCTTGAAGTGGTGGCCTAACTACGGCTACACTAGAAGAACAGTATTTGGTATCTGCGCTCTGCTGAAG
CCAGTTACCTTCGGAAAAAGAGTTGGTAGCTCTTGATCCGGCAAACAAACCACCGCTGGTAGCGGTGGTT
TTTTTGTTTGCAAGCAGCAGATTACGCGCAGAAAAAAAGGATCTCAAGAAGATCCTTTGATCTTTTCTAC
GGGGTCTGACGCTCAGTGGAACGAAAACTCACGTTAAGGGATTTTGGTCATGAGATTATCAAAAAGGATC
TTCACCTAGATCCTTTTAAATTAAAAATGAAGTTTTAAATCAATCTAAAGTATATATGAGTAAACTTGGT
CTGACAGTTACCAATGCTTAATCAGTGAGGCACCTATCTCAGCGATCTGTCTATTTCGTTCATCCATAGT
TGCCTGACTCCCCGTCGTGTAGATAACTACGATACGGGAGGGCTTACCATCTGGCCCCAGTGCTGCAATG
ATACCGCGAGACCCACGCTCACCGGCTCCAGATTTATCAGCAATAAACCAGCCAGCCGGAAGGGCCGAGC
GCAGAAGTGGTCCTGCAACTTTATCCGCCTCCATCCAGTCTATTAATTGTTGCCGGGAAGCTAGAGTAAG
TAGTTCGCCAGTTAATAGTTTGCGCAACGTTGTTGCCATTGCTACAGGCATCGTGGTGTCACGCTCGTCG
TTTGGTATGGCTTCATTCAGCTCCGGTTCCCAACGATCAAGGCGAGTTACATGATCCCCCATGTTGTGCA
AAAAAGCGGTTAGCTCCTTCGGTCCTCCGATCGTTGTCAGAAGTAAGTTGGCCGCAGTGTTATCACTCAT
GGTTATGGCAGCACTGCATAATTCTCTTACTGTCATGCCATCCGTAAGATGCTTTTCTGTGACTGGTGAG
TACTCAACCAAGTCATTCTGAGAATAGTGTATGCGGCGACCGAGTTGCTCTTGCCCGGCGTCAATACGGG
ATAATACCGCGCCACATAGCAGAACTTTAAAAGTGCTCATCATTGGAAAACGTTCTTCGGGGCGAAAACT
CTCAAGGATCTTACCGCTGTTGAGATCCAGTTCGATGTAACCCACTCGTGCACCCAACTGATCTTCAGCA
TCTTTTACTTTCACCAGCGTTTCTGGGTGAGCAAAAACAGGAAGGCAAAATGCCGCAAAAAAGGGAATAA
GGGCGACACGGAAATGTTGAATACTCATACTCTTCCTTTTTCAATATTATTGAAGCATTTATCAGGGTTA
TTGTCTCATGAGCGGATACATATTTGAATGTATTTAGAAAAATAAACAAATAGGGGTTCCGCGCACATTT
CCCCGAAAAGTGCCACCTGACGTC
Features (pLannotate 1.2.2; 21 found; start..end, strand, type, name):
     28..80      -  misc_feature   bom (fragment): basis of mobility region from pBR322
    235..614     +  enhancer       CMV enhancer: human cytomegalovirus immediate early enhancer
    615..818     +  promoter       CMV promoter: human cytomegalovirus (CMV) immediate early promoter
    814..847     +  LTR            5' LTR (truncated) (fragment): truncated 5' long terminal repeat (LTR) from HIV-1
    863..881     +  promoter       T7 promoter: promoter for bacteriophage T7 RNA polymerase
    905..1621    +  CDS            EGFP: EGFP is a basic (constitutively fluorescent) green fluorescent protein published in 1996, derived from Aequorea victoria. It is reported to be a rapidly-maturing weak dimer with moderate acid sensitivity.
   1631..3106    +  CDS            NOVA2: NOVA2_HUMAN - Also known as ANOVA, NOVA3. Experimental evidence at protein level: Swiss-Prot protein existence level 1. May regulate RNA splicing or metabolism in a specific subset of developing neurons (By similarity). Binds single strand RNA. From Homo sapiens (Human).
   3186..3410    +  polyA_signal   bGH poly(A) signal: bovine growth hormone polyadenylation signal
   3414..3435    +  promoter       SV40 promoter (fragment): SV40 enhancer and early promoter
   3456..3884    +  rep_origin     f1 ori (sequence partly withheld): f1 bacteriophage origin of replication; arrow indicates direction of (+) strand synthesis
   3898..4227    +  promoter       SV40 promoter: SV40 enhancer and early promoter
   4294..5085    +  CDS            neo: KKA2_KLEPN - Also known as kan, nptII. Experimental evidence at protein level: Swiss-Prot protein existence level 1. Resistance to kanamycin, neomycin, paromomycin, ribostamycin, butirosin and gentamicin B. From Klebsiella pneumoniae.
   5109..5267    +  CDS            ble (fragment): BLE_KLEPN - Experimental evidence at protein level: Swiss-Prot protein existence level 1. Binding protein with a strong affinity to the bleomycin family of antibiotics. Binds to CL990; an antimitotic-antibiotic compound. From Klebsiella pneumoniae.
   5262..5383    +  polyA_signal   SV40 poly(A) signal: SV40 polyadenylation signal
   5456..5472    -  protein_bind   lac operator: The lac repressor binds to the lac operator to inhibit transcription in E. coli. This inhibition can be relieved by adding lactose or isopropyl-β-D-thiogalactopyranoside (IPTG). lac repressor encoded by lacI
   5480..5510    -  promoter       lac promoter: promoter for the E. coli lac operon
   5525..5546    -  protein_bind   CAP binding site: CAP binding activates transcription in the presence of cAMP. E. coli catabolite activator protein
   5559..5651    -  CDS            lacI (fragment): lac repressor; lacI; The lac repressor binds to the lac operator to inhibit transcription in E. coli. This inhibition can be relieved by adding lactose or isopropyl-β-D-thiogalactopyranoside (IPTG).
   5834..6422    -  rep_origin     ori: high-copy-number ColE1/pMB1/pBR322/pUC origin of replication
   6593..7453    -  CDS            AmpR: β-lactamase; bla; confers resistance to ampicillin, carbenicillin, and related antibiotics
   7454..7558    -  promoter       AmpR promoter: bla
