[The description below was written by a language model from this plasmid's Addgene catalogue record and pLannotate feature annotations shown in this document.]
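Description:
peGFP NOVA2 op is a mammalian expression plasmid built on the pcDNA3.1 backbone (about 7.6 kb in the sequenced record) that produces human NOVA2 fused at its N-terminus to EGFP. It is maintained in E. coli through a high-copy ColE1/pUC-type origin and an ampicillin resistance gene (β-lactamase with its own promoter). An f1 origin is also present, as is usual for this backbone. For selection in mammalian cells, an SV40 early promoter drives the neomycin phosphotransferase gene, followed by an SV40 polyadenylation signal, which allows G418 selection of stable transfectants. Several short annotations (a bom fragment, lac promoter/operator and lacI fragments, a ble fragment, and a truncated HIV-1 LTR fragment overlapping the end of the CMV promoter) appear to be backbone remnants or partial sequence matches rather than functional payload elements.

The expression cassette consists of the CMV immediate early enhancer and promoter, a T7 promoter that can serve for in vitro transcription, the EGFP coding sequence, and directly downstream the NOVA2 open reading frame of roughly 1.5 kb, terminated by the bovine growth hormone polyadenylation signal. The NOVA2 sequence was codon optimized for expression in human cells and was inserted between HindIII and EcoRI sites, both of which are retained. NOVA2 is a neuronal RNA-binding protein involved in regulating alternative splicing. The construct is intended to express a fluorescently tagged version in transfected mammalian cells, which allows its expression and localization to be followed. The associated publication concerns frameshift variants in NOVA2 that cause a neurodevelopmental disorder, though the record does not detail specific assays.
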