Addgene plasmid #224354: peGFP NOVA2 op
Purpose: Express GFP-tagged human NOVA2 (codon optimized)
Depositing lab: Nicolas Charlet-Berguerand. Depositing organization: Institut de Genetique et de Biologie Moleculaire et Cellulaire (IGBMC). Publication: De Novo Frameshift Variants in the Neuronal Splicing Factor NOVA2 Result in a Common C-Terminal Extension and Cause a Severe Form of Neurodevelopmental Disorder. Mattioli F, Hayot G, Drouot N, Isidor B, Courraud J, Hinckelmann MV, Mau-Them FT, Sellier C, Goldman A, Telegrafi A, Boughton A, Gamble C, Moutton S, Quartier A, Jean N, Van Ness P, Grotto S, Nambot S, Douglas G, Si YC, Chelly J, Shad Z, Kaplan E, Dineen R, Golzio C, Charlet-Berguerand N, Mandel JL, Piton A. Am J Hum Genet. 2020 Apr 2;106(4):438-452. doi: 10.1016/j.ajhg.2020.02.013. Epub 2020 Mar 19. PubMed 32197073.
Backbone
  Vector backbone: pcDNA3.1
  Vector type: Mammalian Expression
  Selectable markers: Neomycin (select with G418)
Growth in bacteria
  Bacterial resistance: Ampicillin, 100 μg/mL
  Growth temperature: 37°C
  Growth strain: DH5alpha
  Copy number: High Copy
Gene/Insert
  Gene/Insert name: NOVA2
  Species: H. sapiens (human)
  Insert size (bp): 1479
  Mutation: codon optimized for expression in human cells
  Entrez Gene: NOVA2 (a.k.a. ANOVA, NEDASB, NOVA-2, NOVA3)
  Promoter: CMV and T7
  Tag / fusion protein: eGFP (N terminal on backbone)
  Cloning method: Restriction Enzyme; 5′ cloning site HIND3 (not destroyed); 3′ cloning site ECOR1 (not destroyed)
  Sequencing primers: 5′ CMV; 3′ bGH
Terms and licenses: Academic/Nonprofit Terms; Industry Terms
How to cite: peGFP NOVA2 op was a gift from Nicolas Charlet-Berguerand (Addgene plasmid # 224354 ; http://n2t.net/addgene:224354 ; RRID:Addgene_224354)
